Addgene plasmid #237359: HDM_RSV_B_2019_F
Purpose: Expression plasmid for RSV B F from 2019
Depositing lab: Jesse Bloom. Depositing organization: Fred Hutchinson Cancer Center. Publication: RSV F evolution escapes some monoclonal antibodies but does not strongly erode neutralization by human polyclonal sera. Simonich CAL, McMahon TE, Ju X, Yu TC, Brunette N, Stevens-Ayers T, Boeckh MJ, King NP, Greninger AL, Bloom JD. J Virol. 2025 Jul 3:e0053125. doi: 10.1128/jvi.00531-25. PubMed 40607811.
Backbone
  Vector backbone: HDM
  Vector type: Mammalian Expression
Growth in bacteria
  Bacterial resistance: Ampicillin, 100 μg/mL
  Growth temperature: 37°C
  Growth strain: DH5alpha
  Copy number: High Copy
Gene/Insert
  Gene/Insert name: RSV B F from 2019 human codon optimized from Genbank Accesion PP352433
  Species: RSV
  Promoter: CMV
  Cloning method: Restriction Enzyme; 5′ cloning site Unknown (unknown if destroyed)
Terms and licenses: Academic/Nonprofit Terms; Industry Terms: Not Available to Industry
Depositor comments: Please visit https://doi.org/10.1101/2025.03.11.642476 for bioRxiv preprint.
How to cite: HDM_RSV_B_2019_F was a gift from Jesse Bloom (Addgene plasmid # 237359 ; http://n2t.net/addgene:237359 ; RRID:Addgene_237359)
