[The description below was written by a language model from this plasmid's Addgene catalogue record and pLannotate feature annotations shown in this document.]
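Description:
HDM_RSV_B_2019_F is a mammalian expression plasmid, about 6.3 kb, built on the HDM backbone to produce the fusion (F) glycoprotein of a 2019 respiratory syncytial virus subtype B strain. It is maintained in E. coli as a high-copy plasmid through a ColE1/pUC-type origin and selected with ampicillin via a β-lactamase gene driven by its own bla promoter. The annotation also picks up short remnants of a tetracycline resistance gene and of the SV40 origin. Both are fragments left over from the backbone's history and are not expected to be functional.

The expression cassette begins with the human cytomegalovirus immediate-early enhancer and promoter, followed by an internally truncated human β-globin intron, which supplies a splicing event that generally improves mRNA processing and expression. The human codon-optimized F open reading frame, roughly 1.7 kb and matched to the RSV B fusion protein, comes next, followed by a small multiple cloning site remnant and the human β-globin polyadenylation signal. The short HBB coding fragments annotated on either side of the insert are most likely flanking β-globin exon sequence belonging to the intron and poly(A) regions rather than fusion partners. No epitope tags or reporters are annotated.

F mediates viral attachment and membrane fusion and is a major target of neutralizing antibodies. The stated purpose is simply expression of this F variant. The associated study concerns how F evolution affects neutralization by monoclonal antibodies and human polyclonal sera, so transient transfection to supply a recent-strain F for such assays is a plausible use, though the record does not specify the assay format.
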