Features (pLannotate 1.2.2; 13 found; start..end, strand, type, name):
      1..589     +  rep_origin     ori: high-copy-number ColE1/pMB1/pBR322/pUC origin of replication
    754..1055    -  CDS            TcR (fragment): tetracycline efflux protein; tet; confers resistance to tetracycline
   1078..1171    -  rep_origin     SV40 ori (fragment): SV40 origin of replication
   1253..1632    +  enhancer       CMV enhancer: human cytomegalovirus immediate early enhancer
   1633..1836    +  promoter       CMV promoter: human cytomegalovirus (CMV) immediate early promoter
   1950..2425    +  intron         β-globin intron: internally truncated intron from human β-globin
   2429..2479    +  CDS            HBB (fragment): HBB_COLGU - Experimental evidence at transcript level: Swiss-Prot protein existence level 2. Involved in oxygen transport from the lung to the various peripheral tissues. From Colobus guereza (Mantled guereza) (Eastern black-and-white colobus monkey).
   2499..4220    +  CDS            F: FUS_HRSVB - Experimental evidence at protein level: Swiss-Prot protein existence level 1. [Fusion glycoprotein F2]: Major determinant of the species specificity of RSV infection. The trimer of F1-F2 (F protein) also facilitates the attachment to host cell by binding to host heparan sulfate. F protein is involved in the entry into the host cell through the interaction with host IGFR1. This interaction activates PRKCZ/PKCzeta that recruits host NCL/nucleolin to the apical cell surface where it can bind fusion glycoprotein F1. Later in infection, F protein expressed at the plasma membrane of infe
   4227..4255    +  misc_feature   MCS (fragment): pBluescript multiple cloning site
   4267..4341    +  CDS            HBB (fragment): HBB_PONPY - Experimental evidence at transcript level: Swiss-Prot protein existence level 2. Involved in oxygen transport from the lung to the various peripheral tissues. From Pongo pygmaeus (Bornean orangutan).
   4345..4739    +  polyA_signal   β-globin poly(A): human β-globin polyadenylation signal
   5159..5263    +  promoter       AmpR promoter: bla
   5264..6124    +  CDS            AmpR: β-lactamase; bla; confers resistance to ampicillin, carbenicillin, and related antibiotics
>Addgene plasmid #237359 | HDM_RSV_B_2019_F | addgene full sequence | sequence record 469318 | Addgene NGS Result
TTGAGATCCTTTTTTTCTGCGCGTAATCTGCTGCTTGCAAACAAAAAAACCACCGCTACCAGCGGTGGTT
TGTTTGCCGGATCAAGAGCTACCAACTCTTTTTCCGAAGGTAACTGGCTTCAGCAGAGCGCAGATACCAA
ATACTGTTCTTCTAGTGTAGCCGTAGTTAGGCCACCACTTCAAGAACTCTGTAGCACCGCCTACATACCT
CGCTCTGCTAATCCTGTTACCAGTGGCTGCTGCCAGTGGCGATAAGTCGTGTCTTACCGGGTTGGACTCA
AGACGATAGTTACCGGATAAGGCGCAGCGGTCGGGCTGAACGGGGGGTTCGTGCACACAGCCCAGCTTGG
AGCGAACGACCTACACCGAACTGAGATACCTACAGCGTGAGCTATGAGAAAGCGCCACGCTTCCCGAAGG
GAGAAAGGCGGACAGGTATCCGGTAAGCGGCAGGGTCGGAACAGGAGAGCGCACGAGGGAGCTTCCAGGG
GGAAACGCCTGGTATCTTTATAGTCCTGTCGGGTTTCGCCACCTCTGACTTGAGCGTCGATTTTTGTGAT
GCTCGTCAGGGGGGCGGAGCCTATGGAAAAACGCCAGCAACGGAGATGCGCCGCGTGCGGCTGCTGGAGA
TGGCGGACGCGATGGATATGTTCTGCCAAGGGTTGGTTTGCGCATTCACAGTTCTCCGCAAGAATTGATT
GGCTCCAATTCTTGGAGTGGTGAATCCGTTAGCGAGGTGCCGCCGGCTTCCATTCAGGTCGAGGTGGCCC
GGCTCCATGCACCGCGACGCAACGCGGGGAGGCAGACAAGGTATAGGGCGGCGCCTACAATCCATGCCAA
CCCGTTCCATGTGCTCGCCGAGGCGGCATAAATCGCCGTGACGATCAGCGGTCCAATGATCGAAGTTAGG
CTGGTAAGAGCCGCGAGCGATCCTTGAAGCTGTCCCTGATGGTCGTCATCTACCTGCCTGGACAGCATGG
CCTGCAACGCGGGCATCCCGATGCCGCCGGAAGCGAGAAGAATCATAATGGGGAAGGCCATCCAGCCTCG
CGTCGGGGAGCTTTTTGCAAAAGCCTAGGCCTCCAAAAAAGCCTCCTCACTACTTCTGGAATAGCTCAGA
GGCCGAGGCGGCCTCGGCCTCTGCATAAATAAAAAAAATTAGTCAGCCATGAGCTTGGCCCATTGCATAC
GTTGTATCCATATCATAATATGTACATTTATATTGGCTCATGTCCAACATTACCGCCATGTTGACATTGA
TTATTGACTAGTTATTAATAGTAATCAATTACGGGGTCATTAGTTCATAGCCCATATATGGAGTTCCGCG
TTACATAACTTACGGTAAATGGCCCGCCTGGCTGACCGCCCAACGACCCCCGCCCATTGACGTCAATAAT
GACGTATGTTCCCATAGTAACGCCAATAGGGACTTTCCATTGACGTCAATGGGTGGAGTATTTACGGTAA
ACTGCCCACTTGGCAGTACATCAAGTGTATCATATGCCAAGTACGCCCCCTATTGACGTCAATGACGGTA
AATGGCCCGCCTGGCATTATGCCCAGTACATGACCTTATGGGACTTTCCTACTTGGCAGTACATCTACGT
ATTAGTCATCGCTATTACCATGGTGATGCGGTTTTGGCAGTACATCAATGGGCGTGGATAGCGGTTTGAC
TCACGGGGATTTCCAAGTCTCCACCCCATTGACGTCAATGGGAGTTTGTTTTGGCACCAAAATCAACGGG
ACTTTCCAAAATGTCGTAACAACTCCGCCCCATTGACGCAAATGGGCGGTAGGCGTGTACGGTGGGAGGT
CTATATAAGCAGAGCTCGTTTAGTGAACCGTCAGATCGCCTGGAGACGCCATCCACGCTGTTTTGACCTC
CATAGAAGACACCGGGACCGATCCAGCCTCCCCTCGAAGCTGATCCTGAGAACTTCAGGGTGAGTCTATG
GGACCCTTGATGTTTTCTTTCCCCTTCTTTTCTATGGTTAAGTTCATGTCATAGGAAGGGGAGAAGTAAC
AGGGTACACATATTGACCAAATCAGGGTAATTTTGCATTTGTAATTTTAAAAAATGCTTTCTTCTTTTAA
TATACTTTTTTGTTTATCTTATTTCTAATACTTTCCCTAATCTCTTTCTTTCAGGGCAATAATGATACAA
TGTATCATGCCTCTTTGCACCATTCTAAAGAATAACAGTGATAATTTCTGGGTTAAGGCAATAGCAATAT
TTCTGCATATAAATATTTCTGCATATAAATTGTAACTGATGTAAGAGGTTTCATATTGCTAATAGCAGCT
ACAATCCAGCTACCATTCTGCTTTTATTTTATGGTTGGGATAAGGCTGGATTATTCTGAGTCCAAGCTAG
GCCCTTTTGCTAATCATGTTCATACCTCTTATCTTCCTCCCACAGCTCCTGGGCAACGTGCTGGTCTGTG
TGCTGGCCCATCACTTTGGCAAAGAATTCCGCGGGCGGCCGCGCCACCATGGAACTGCTGATCCACAGAA
GCTCTGCTATTTTCCTGACCCTCGCCATCAACGCTCTGTATCTGACAAGCTCACAAAACATCACCGAGGA
ATTCTACCAGTCCACCTGCAGCGCCGTGTCCAGAGGCTACCTGTCTGCCCTTAGAACCGGATGGTATACC
AGCGTGATCACAATCGAGCTGTCTAACATCAAGGAGACAAAGTGCAACGGCACAGATACCAAGGTGAAGC
TGATCAAGCAGGAGCTGGACAAGTACAAGAACGCCGTGACAGAGCTGCAGCTGCTGATGCAGAATACCCC
AGCCGTGAACAACAGAGCCAGACGGGAGGCTCCTCAGTACATGAACTACACCATCAACACCACCAAGAAC
CTGAACGTGTCTATCAGCAAGAAAAGGAAGCGGAGATTCCTGGGCTTCCTGCTGGGCGTCGGAAGCGCCA
TCGCCAGCGGCATCGCCGTCTCCAAGGTGCTGCACCTGGAAGGCGAGGTGAACAAGATCAAGAATGCACT
GCAGCTGACCAACAAAGCCGTGGTGAGCCTGTCTAATGGAGTGTCCGTGCTCACAAGCAGAGTGCTGGAT
CTGAAGAACTACATCAACAACCAGCTGCTGCCTATGGTGAACAGACAGTCCTGCAGAATCAGCAACATCG
AAACCGTGATCGAATTTCAGCAGAAGAACAGCCGGCTGCTGGAAATCACCCGGGAATTCAGCGTTAACGC
CGGCGTGACCACACCTCTGAGCACCTACATGCTGACAAATAGCGAGCTGTTGTCTCTGATCAATGATATG
CCTATCACAAACGACCAAAAGAAGCTGATGAGCAGTAATGTCCAGATCGTGCGGCAGCAGAGCTACAGCA
TCATGAGCATCATCAAAGAAGAGGTGCTGGCCTACGTGGTGCAGCTGCCCATTTACGGCGTGATCGACAC
ACCTTGTTGGAAGCTGCATACCTCTCCACTGTGTACCACCAACATCAAGGAGGGCTCCAATATCTGCCTG
ACAAGAACAGATAGAGGCTGGTACTGCGACAACGCTGGCAGCGTGAGCTTCTTCCCTCAGGCCGACACCT
GTAAAGTGCAGAGCAACCGGGTGTTCTGCGATACCATGAACAGCCTGACCCTGCCTAGCGAGGTGTCTCT
GTGCAATACCGACATCTTCAACAGCAAATACGATTGCAAGATCATGACCAGCAAGACAGACATCAGCTCT
TCTGTGATCACCTCCCTAGGAGCCATCGTGTCATGCTACGGCAAGACCAAATGCACAGCTTCTAACAAGA
ATCGCGGAATCATCAAGACCTTCAGCAACGGCTGTGACTACGTGAGTAATAAGGGCGTCGACACCGTGTC
TGTTGGCAACACTCTGTACTACGTGAACAAGCTGGAAGGCAAGAACCTGTACGTGAAGGGCGAGCCTATC
ATCAACTACTACGACCCTCTGGTGTTTCCTAGCGATGAGTTCGACGCCAGCATCAGCCAAGTGAACGAGA
AGATTAACCAGTCTCTGGCTTTTATCAGAAGAAGCGACGAGCTGCTGCACAACGTGAATACTGGCAAAAG
CACAACCAACATCATGATAACCGCCATCATCATCGTGATCATCGTGGTCCTGCTCAGCCTGATCGCCATC
GGACTGTTGCTGTATTGCAAGGCCAAGAACACGCCCGTGACCCTGAGCAAGGACCAGCTCAGCGGCATTA
ACAACATCGCCTTCTCCAAGTAATGAAAGCTTATCGATACCGTCGACCTCGAGGGCCCAGATCTAATTCA
CCCCACCAGTGCAGGCTGCCTATCAGAAAGTGGTGGCTGGTGTGGCTAATGCCCTGGCCCACAAGTATCA
CTAAGCTCGCTTTCTTGCTGTCCAATTTCTATTAAAGGTTCCTTTGTTCCCTAAGTCCAACTACTAAACT
GGGGGATATTATGAAGGGCCTTGAGCATCTGGATTCTGCCTAATAAAAAACATTTATTTTCATTGCAATG
ATGTATTTAAATTATTTCTGAATATTTTACTAAAAAGGGAATGTGGGAGGTCAGTGCATTTAAAACATAA
AGAAATGAAGAGCTAGTTCAAACCTTGGGAAAATACACTATATCTTAAACTCCATGAAAGAAGGTGAGGC
TGCAAACAGCTAATGCACATTGGCAACAGCCCCTGATGCCTATGCCTTATTCATCCCTCAGAAAAGGATT
CAAGTAGAGGCTTGATTTGGAGGTTAAAGTTTTGCTATGCTGTATTTTACATTACTTATTGTTTTAGCTG
TCCTCATGAATGTCTTTTCACTACCCATTTGCTTATCCTGCATCTCTCAGCCTTGACTCCACTCAGTTCT
CTTGCTTAGAGATACCACCTTTCCCCTGAAGTGTTCCTTCCATGTTTTACGGCGAGATGGTTTCTCCTCG
CCTGGCCACTCAGCCTTAGTTGTCTCTGTTGTCTTATAGAGGTCTACTTGAAGAAGGAAAAACAGGGGGC
ATGGTTTGACTGTCCTGTGAGCCCTTCTTCCCTGCCTCCCCCACTCACAGTGACCCGGAATCCCTCGACA
TGGCAGTCTAGATCATTCTTGAAGACGAAAGGGCCTCGTGATACGCCTATTTTTATAGGTTAATGTCATG
ATAATAATGGTTTCTTAGACGTCAGGTGGCACTTTTCGGGGAAATGTGCGCGGAACCCCTATTTGTTTAT
TTTTCTAAATACATTCAAATATGTATCCGCTCATGAGACAATAACCCTGATAAATGCTTCAATAATATTG
AAAAAGGAAGAGTATGAGTATTCAACATTTCCGTGTCGCCCTTATTCCCTTTTTTGCGGCATTTTGCCTT
CCTGTTTTTGCTCACCCAGAAACGCTGGTGAAAGTAAAAGATGCTGAAGATCAGTTGGGTGCACGAGTGG
GTTACATCGAACTGGATCTCAACAGCGGTAAGATCCTTGAGAGTTTTCGCCCCGAAGAACGTTTTCCAAT
GATGAGCACTTTTAAAGTTCTGCTATGTGGCGCGGTATTATCCCGTATTGACGCCGGGCAAGAGCAACTC
GGTCGCCGCATACACTATTCTCAGAATGACTTGGTTGAGTACTCACCAGTCACAGAAAAGCATCTTACGG
ATGGCATGACAGTAAGAGAATTATGCAGTGCTGCCATAACCATGAGTGATAACACTGCGGCCAACTTACT
TCTGACAACGATCGGAGGACCGAAGGAGCTAACCGCTTTTTTGCACAACATGGGGGATCATGTAACTCGC
CTTGATCGTTGGGAACCGGAGCTGAATGAAGCCATACCAAACGACGAGCGTGACACCACGATGCCTGTAG
CAATGGCAACAACGTTGCGCAAACTATTAACTGGCGAACTACTTACTCTAGCTTCCCGGCAACAATTAAT
AGACTGGATGGAGGCGGATAAAGTTGCAGGACCACTTCTGCGCTCGGCCCTTCCGGCTGGCTGGTTTATT
GCTGATAAATCTGGAGCCGGTGAGCGTGGGTCTCGCGGTATCATTGCAGCACTGGGGCCAGATGGTAAGC
CCTCCCGTATCGTAGTTATCTACACGACGGGGAGTCAGGCAACTATGGATGAACGAAATAGACAGATCGC
TGAGATAGGTGCCTCACTGATTAAGCATTGGTAACTGTCAGACCAAGTTTACTCATATATACTTTAGATT
GATTTAAAACTTCATTTTTAATTTAAAAGGATCTAGGTGAAGATCCTTTTTGATAATCTCATGACCAAAA
TCCCTTAACGTGAGTTTTCGTTCCACTGAGCGTCAGACCCCGTAGAAAAGATCAAAGGATCTTC
